>Addgene plasmid #124656 | EBFP2-UtrCH | addgene full sequence | sequence record 243585 | Addgene NGS Result
GCCAATTCAATATGGCGTATATGGACTCATGCCAATTCAATATGGTGGATCTGGACCTGTGCCAATTCAA
TATGGCGTATATGGACTCGTGCCAATTCAATATGGTGGATCTGGACCCCAGCCAATTCAATATGGCGGAC
TTGGCACCATGCCAATTCAATATGGCGGACCTGGCACTGTGCCAACTGGGGAGGGGTCTACTTGGCACGG
TGCCAAGTTTGAGGAGGGGTCTTGGCCCTGTGCCAAGTCCGCCATATTGAATTGGCATGGTGCCAATAAT
GGCGGCCATATTGGCTATATGCCAGGATCAATATATAGGCAATATCCAATATGGCCCTATGCCAATATGG
CTATTGGCCAGGTTCAATACTATGTATTGGCCCTATGCCATATAGTATTCCATATATGGGTTTTCCTATT
GACGTAGATAGCCCCTCCCAATGGGCGGTCCCATATACCATATATGGGGCTTCCTAATACCGCCCATAGC
CACTCCCCCATTGACGTCAATGGTCTCTATATATGGTCTTTCCTATTGACGTCATATGGGCGGTCCTATT
GACGTATATGGCGCCTCCCCCATTGACGTCAATTACGGTAAATGGCCCGCCTGGCTCAATGCCCATTGAC
GTCAATAGGACCACCCACCATTGACGTCAATGGGATGGCTCATTGCCCATTCATATCCGTTCTCACGCCC
CCTATTGACGTCAATGACGGTAAATGGCCCACTTGGCAGTACATCAATATCTATTAATAGTAACTTGGCA
AGTACATTACTATTGGAAGTACGCCAGGGTACATTGGCAGTACTCCCATTGACGTCAATGGCGGTAAATG
GCCCGCGATGGCTGCCAAGTACATCCCCATTGACGTCAATGGGGAGGGGCAATGACGCAAATGGGCGTTC
CATTGACGTAAATGGGCGGTAGGCGTGCCTAATGGGAGGTCTATATAAGCAATGCTCGTTTAGGGAACCG
CCATTCTGCCTGGGGACGTCGGAGCAAGCTTGATTTAGGTGACACTATAGAATACAAGCTACTTGTTCTT
TTTGCAGGATCCGCCACCATGGTGAGCAAGGGCGAGGAGCTGTTCACCGGGGTGGTGCCCATCCTGGTCG
AGCTGGACGGCGACGTAAACGGCCACAAGTTCAGCGTGAGGGGCGAGGGCGAGGGCGATGCCACCAACGG
CAAGCTGACCCTGAAGTTCATCTGCACCACCGGCAAGCTGCCCGTGCCCTGGCCCACCCTCGTGACCACC
CTGAGCCACGGCGTGCAGTGCTTCGCCCGCTACCCCGACCACATGAAGCAGCACGACTTCTTCAAGTCCG
CCATGCCCGAAGGCTACGTCCAGGAGCGCACCATCTTCTTCAAGGACGACGGCACCTACAAGACCCGCGC
CGAGGTGAAGTTCGAGGGCGACACCCTAGTGAACCGCATCGAGCTGAAGGGCGTCGACTTCAAGGAGGAC
GGCAACATCCTGGGGCACAAGCTGGAGTACAACTTCAACAGCCACAACATCTATATCATGGCCGTCAAGC
AGAAGAACGGCATCAAGGTGAACTTCAAGATCCGCCACAACGTGGAGGACGGCAGCGTGCAGCTCGCCGA
CCACTACCAGCAGAACACCCCCATCGGCGACGGCCCCGTGCTGCTGCCCGACAGCCACTACCTGAGCACC
CAGTCCGTGCTGAGCAAAGACCCCAACGAGAAGCGCGATCACATGGTCCTGCTGGAGTTCCGCACCGCCG
CCGGGATCACTCTCGGCATGGACGAGCTGTACAAGTCCGGAACCATGGCCAAGTATGGAGAACATGAAGC
CAGTCCTGACAATGGGCAGAACGAATTCAGTGATATCATTAAGTCCAGATCTGATGAACACAATGACGTA
CAGAAGAAAACCTTTACCAAATGGATAAATGCTCGATTTTCAAAGAGTGGGAAACCACCCATCAATGATA
TGTTCACAGACCTCAAAGATGGAAGGAAGCTATTGGATCTTCTAGAAGGCCTCACAGGAACATCACTGCC
AAAGGAACGTGGTTCCACAAGGGTACATGCCTTAAATAACGTCAACAGAGTGCTGCAGGTTTTACATCAG
AACAATGTGGAATTAGTGAATATAGGGGGAACCGACATTGTGGATGGAAATCACAAACTGACTTTGGGGT
TACTTTGGAGCATCATTTTGCACTGGCAGGTGAAAGATGTCATGAAGGATGTCATGTCGGACCTGCAGCA
GACGAACAGTGAGAAGATCCTGCTCAGCTGGGTGCGTCAGACCACCAGGCCCTACAGCCAAGTCAACGTC
CTCAACTTCACCACCAGCTGGACAGATGGACTCGCCTTTAATGCTGTCCTCCACCGACATAAACCTGATC
TCTTCAGCTGGGATAAAGTTGTCAAAATGTCACCAATTGAGAGACTTGAACATGCCTTCAGCAAGGCTCA
AACTTATTTGGGAATTGAAAAGCTGTTAGATCCTGAAGATGTTGCCGTTCGGCTTCCTGACAAGAAATCC
ATAATTATGTATTTAACATCTTTGTTTGAGGTGCTACCTCAGCAAGTCACCATAGACTAACTCGAGCTCA
AGCTTCGAATTCTGCAGTCTAGAACTATAGTGAGTCGTATTACGTAGATCCAGACATGATAAGATACATT
GATGAGTTTGGACAAACCACAACTAGAATGCAGTGAAAAAAATGCTTTATTTGTGAAATTTGTGATGCTA
TTGCTTTATTTGTAACCATTATAAGCTGCAATAAACAAGTTAACAACAACAATTGCATTCATTTTATGTT
TCAGGTTCAGGGGGAGGTGTGGGAGGTTTTTTAATTCGCGGCCGCGGCGCCAATGCATTGGGCCCGGTAC
CCAGCTTTTGTTCCCTTTAGTGAGGGTTAATTGCGCGCTTGGCGTAATCATGGTCATAGCTGTTTCCTGT
GTGAAATTGTTATCCGCTCACAATTCCACACAACATACGAGCCGGGAGCATAAAGTGTAAAGCCTGGGGT
GCCTAATGAGTGAGCTAACTCACATTAATTGCGTTGCGCTCACTGCCCGCTTTCCAGTCGGGAAACCTGT
CGTGCCAGCTGCATTAATGAATCGGCCAACGCGCGGGGAGAGGCGGTTTGCGTATTGGGCGCTCTTCCGC
TTCCTCGCTCACTGACTCGCTGCGCTCGGTCGTTCGGCTGCGGCGAGCGGTATCAGCTCACTCAAAGGCG
GTAATACGGTTATCCACAGAATCAGGGGATAACGCAGGAAAGAACATGTGAGCAAAAGGCCAGCAAAAGG
CCAGGAACCGTAAAAAGGCCGCGTTGCTGGCGTTTTTCCATAGGCTCCGCCCCCCTGACGAGCATCACAA
AAATCGACGCTCAAGTCAGAGGTGGCGAAACCCGACAGGACTATAAAGATACCAGGCGTTTCCCCCTGGA
AGCTCCCTCGTGCGCTCTCCTGTTCCGACCCTGCCGCTTACCGGATACCTGTCCGCCTTTCTCCCTTCGG
GAAGCGTGGCGCTTTCTCATAGCTCACGCTGTAGGTATCTCAGTTCGGTGTAGGTCGTTCGCTCCAAGCT
GGGCTGTGTGCACGAACCCCCCGTTCAGCCCGACCGCTGCGCCTTATCCGGTAACTATCGTCTTGAGTCC
AACCCGGTAAGACACGACTTATCGCCACTGGCAGCAGCCACTGGTAACAGGATTAGCAGAGCGAGGTATG
TAGGCGGTGCTACAGAGTTCTTGAAGTGGTGGCCTAACTACGGCTACACTAGAAGAACAGTATTTGGTAT
CTGCGCTCTGCTGAAGCCAGTTACCTTCGGAAAAAGAGTTGGTAGCTCTTGATCCGGCAAACAAACCACC
GCTGGTAGCGGTGGTTTTTTTGTTTGCAAGCAGCAGATTACGCGCAGAAAAAAAGGATCTCAAGAAGATC
CTTTGATCTTTTCTACGGGGTCTGACGCTCAGTGGAACGAAAACTCACGTTAAGGGATTTTGGTCATGAG
ATTATCAAAAAGGATCTTCACCTAGATCCTTTTAAATTAAAAATGAAGTTTTAAATCAATCTAAAGTATA
TATGAGTAAACTTGGTCTGACAGTTACCAATGCTTAATCAGTGAGGCACCTATCTCAGCGATCTGTCTAT
TTCGTTCATCCATAGTTGCCTGACTCCCCGTCGTGTAGATAACTACGATACGGGAGGGCTTACCATCTGG
CCCCAGTGCTGCAATGATACCGCGAGACCCACGCTCACCGGCTCCAGATTTATCAGCAATAAACCAGCCA
GCCGGAAGGGCCGAGCGCAGAAGTGGTCCTGCAACTTTATCCGCCTCCATCCAGTCTATTAATTGTTGCC
GGGAAGCTAGAGTAAGTAGTTCGCCAGTTAATAGTTTGCGCAACGTTGTTGCCATTGCTACAGGCATCGT
GGTGTCACGCTCGTCGTTTGGTATGGCTTCATTCAGCTCCGGTTCCCAACGATCAAGGCGAGTTACATGA
TCCCCCATGTTGTGCAAAAAAGCGGTTAGCTCCTTCGGTCCTCCGATCGTTGTCAGAAGTAAGTTGGCCG
CAGTGTTATCACTCATGGTTATGGCAGCACTGCATAATTCTCTTACTGTCATGCCATCCGTAAGATGCTT
TTCTGTGACTGGTGAGTACTCAACCAAGTCATTCTGAGAATAGTGTATGCGGCGACCGAGTTGCTCTTGC
CCGGCGTCAATACGGGATAATACCGCGCCACATAGCAGAACTTTAAAAGTGCTCATCATTGGAAAACGTT
CTTCGGGGCGAAAACTCTCAAGGATCTTACCGCTGTTGAGATCCAGTTCGATGTAACCCACTCGTGCACC
CAACTGATCTTCAGCATCTTTTACTTTCACCAGCGTTTCTGGGTGAGCAAAAACAGGAAGGCAAAATGCC
GCAAAAAAGGGAATAAGGGCGACACGGAAATGTTGAATACTCATACTCTTCCTTTTTCAATATTATTGAA
GCATTTATCAGGGTTATTGTCTCATGAGCGGATACATATTTGAATGTATTTAGAAAAATAAACAAATAGG
GGTTCCGCGCACATTTCCCCGAAAAGTGCCACCTAAATTGTAAGCGTTAATATTTTGTTAAAATTCGCGT
TAAATTTTTGTTAAATCAGCTCATTTTTTAACCAATAGGCCGAAATCGGCAAAATCCCTTATAAATCAAA
AGAATAGACCGAGATAGGGT
[37 nt withheld, positions 5201-5237]
AAAGAACGTGGACTCCAACGTCAAAGG
[49 nt withheld, positions 5265-5313]
T
[91 nt withheld, positions 5315-5405]
G
[124 nt withheld, positions 5407-5530]
CCCATTCGCCATTCAGGCTGCGCAACTGTTGGGAAGGGCGATCGGTGCGGGCCTCTTCGCTATTACGCCA
GTCGACC
Features (pLannotate 1.2.2; 17 found; start..end, strand, type, name):
      1..978     +  promoter       CMV IE94 promoter: enhancer/promoter region of simian cytomegalovirus major immediate early transcription unit IE94
   1013..1031    +  promoter       SP6 promoter: promoter for bacteriophage SP6 RNA polymerase
   1069..1785    +  CDS            EBFP2: EBFP2 is a basic (constitutively fluorescent) blue fluorescent protein published in 2007, derived from Aequorea victoria. It is reported to be a rapidly-maturing monomer with moderate acid sensitivity.
   1795..2577    +  CDS            UTRN (fragment): UTRN_HUMAN - Also known as DMDL, DRP1. Experimental evidence at protein level: Swiss-Prot protein existence level 1. May play a role in anchoring the cytoskeleton to the plasma membrane. From Homo sapiens (Human).
   2581..2609    +  misc_feature   MCS (fragment): multiple cloning site
   2615..2632    -  promoter       T7 promoter (fragment): promoter for bacteriophage T7 RNA polymerase
   2637..2771    -  polyA_signal   SV40 poly(A) signal: SV40 polyadenylation signal
   2884..2902    -  promoter       T3 promoter: promoter for bacteriophage T3 RNA polymerase
   2947..2963    -  protein_bind   lac operator: The lac repressor binds to the lac operator to inhibit transcription in E. coli. This inhibition can be relieved by adding lactose or isopropyl-β-D-thiogalactopyranoside (IPTG). lac repressor encoded by lacI
   2971..3001    -  promoter       lac promoter: promoter for the E. coli lac operon
   3016..3037    -  protein_bind   CAP binding site: CAP binding activates transcription in the presence of cAMP. E. coli catabolite activator protein
   3050..3142    -  CDS            lacI (fragment): lac repressor; lacI; The lac repressor binds to the lac operator to inhibit transcription in E. coli. This inhibition can be relieved by adding lactose or isopropyl-β-D-thiogalactopyranoside (IPTG).
   3325..3913    -  rep_origin     ori: high-copy-number ColE1/pMB1/pBR322/pUC origin of replication
   4084..4944    -  CDS            AmpR: β-lactamase; bla; confers resistance to ampicillin, carbenicillin, and related antibiotics
   4945..5049    -  promoter       AmpR promoter: bla
   5102..5530    -  rep_origin     f1 ori (sequence partly withheld): f1 bacteriophage origin of replication; arrow indicates direction of (+) strand synthesis
   5535..5601    -  CDS            lacZα (fragment): LacZα fragment of β-galactosidase; lacZ fragment
