[The description below was written by a language model from this plasmid's Addgene catalogue record and pLannotate feature annotations shown in this document.]
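Description:
EBFP2-UtrCH is a mammalian expression plasmid built on the pCS2+ backbone that encodes a blue fluorescent live-cell marker for filamentous actin. It was derived from an earlier GFP-UtrCH construct by replacing the GFP with EBFP2, a rapidly maturing monomeric blue fluorescent protein derived from Aequorea victoria. In bacteria the plasmid is maintained at high copy through a ColE1/pUC-type origin and selected with ampicillin via the β-lactamase gene. An f1 origin and remnants of the lac promoter/operator, lacI and lacZα are also annotated as backbone leftovers.

The payload is a single open reading frame in which EBFP2 is fused to the N terminus of the calponin homology domain of human utrophin (residues 1–261), which binds F-actin and so localises the fluorophore to actin filaments. Expression is driven by the simian cytomegalovirus IE94 enhancer/promoter and terminated by an SV40 polyadenylation signal downstream of a residual multiple cloning site. An SP6 promoter lies between the CMV promoter and the coding sequence, an arrangement typical of pCS2+ that could also allow in vitro transcription of sense RNA. T7 and T3 promoters flank the 3′ region in the opposite orientation. Quality-control sequencing identified a Q236R substitution in the utrophin fragment, which the depositor reports does not affect function.

The construct is used to visualise F-actin dynamics, and its blue emission makes it convenient for multicolour imaging alongside green or red probes. The associated study examined actin polymerisation and phosphoinositide signalling at podosomes.
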