Addgene plasmid #124656: EBFP2-UtrCH
Purpose: F-actin marker. EBFP2 is fused to the calponin homology domain of utrophin (UtrCH).
Depositing lab: Cheng-han Yu. Depositing organization: University of Hong Kong. Publication: Tail domains of myosin-1e regulate phosphatidylinositol signaling and F-actin polymerization at the ventral layer of podosomes. Zhang Y, Cao F, Zhou Y, Feng Z, Sit B, Krendel M, Yu CH. Mol Biol Cell. 2019 Mar 1;30(5):622-635. doi: 10.1091/mbc.E18-06-0398. Epub 2019 Jan 2. PubMed 30601698.
Backbone
  Vector backbone: pCS2+
  Modifications to backbone: Subcloned from Addgene #26737. Original GFP is replaced by EBFP2.
  Vector type: Mammalian Expression
Growth in bacteria
  Bacterial resistance: Ampicillin, 100 μg/mL
  Growth temperature: 37°C
  Growth strain: DH5alpha
  Copy number: High Copy
Gene/Insert
  Gene/Insert name: Utrophin (alt name: Calponin homology domain of utrophin (aa# 1-261))
  Species: H. sapiens (human)
  Mutation: see depositor comments below
  GenBank ID: NM_007124.2
  Entrez Gene: UTRN (a.k.a. DMDL, DRP, DRP1)
  Tag / fusion protein: EBFP2 (N terminal on insert)
  Cloning method: Restriction Enzyme; 5′ cloning site BamHI (not destroyed); 3′ cloning site SacI (not destroyed)
  Sequencing primers: 5′ CMV-F; 3′ EBV-R
Terms and licenses: Academic/Nonprofit Terms; Industry Terms: Not Available to Industry
Depositor comments: Please note that mutation Q236R in utrophin was found during Addgene's quality control. The depositor noted that this mutation does NOT affect plasmid function.
How to cite: EBFP2-UtrCH was a gift from Cheng-han Yu (Addgene plasmid # 124656 ; http://n2t.net/addgene:124656 ; RRID:Addgene_124656)
